>Addgene plasmid #126455 | pJHG004 | addgene full sequence | sequence record 245950 | Addgene NGS Result
GACGGATCGGGAGATCTCCCGATCCCCTATGGTGCACTCTCAGTACAATCTGCTCTGATGCCGCATAGTT
AAGCCAGTATCTGCTCCCTGCCTGTGTGTTGGAGGTCGCTGAGTAGTGCGCGAGCAAAATTTAAGCTACA
ACAAGGCAAGGCTTGACCGACAATTGCATGAAGAATCTGCTTAGGGTTAGGCGTTTTGCGCTGCTTCGCG
ATGTACGGGCCAGATATACGCGTTGACATTGATTATTGACTAGTTATTAATAGTAATCAATTACGGGGTC
ATTAGTTCATAGCCCATATATGGAGTTCCGCGTTACATAACTTACGGTAAATGGCCCGCCTGGCTGACCG
CCCAACGACCCCCGCCCATTGACGTCAATAATGACGTATGTTCCCATAGTAACGCCAATAGGGACTTTCC
ATTGACGTCAATGGGTGGAGTATTTACGGTAAACTGCCCACTTGGCAGTACATCAAGTGTATCATATGCC
AAGTACGCCCCCTATTGACGTCAATGACGGTAAATGGCCCGCCTGGCATTATGCCCAGTACATGACCTTA
TGGGACTTTCCTACTTGGCAGTACATCTACGTATTAGTCATCGCTATTACCATGGTGATGCGGTTTTGGC
AGTACATCAATGGGCGTGGATAGCGGTTTGACTCACGGGGATTTCCAAGTCTCCACCCCATTGACGTCAA
TGGGAGTTTGTTTTGGCACCAAAATCAACGGGACTTTCCAAAATGTCGTAACAACTCCGCCCCATTGACG
CAAATGGGCGGTAGGCGTGTACGGTGGGAGGTCTATATAAGCAGAGCTCTCTGGCTAACTAGAGAACCCA
CTGCTTACTGGCTTATCGAAATTAATACGACTCACTATAGGGAGACCCAAGCTGGCTAGCGCTACCGGTC
GCCACCATGGATCCACCACGAGCGTCCCACTTGAGCCCTCGGAAGAAGAGACCCCGGCAGACGGGTGCCT
TGATGGCCTCCTCTCCTCAAGACATCAAATTTCAAGATTTGGTCGTCTTCATTTTGGAGAAGAAAATGGG
AACCACCCGCAGAGCGTTCCTCATGGAGCTGGCCCGCAGGAAAGGGTTCAGGGTTGAAAATGAGCTCAGT
GATTCTGTCACCCACATTGTAGCAGAGAACAACTCGGGTTCGGATGTTCTGGAGTGGCTTCAAGCACAGA
AAGTACAAGTCAGCTCACAACCAGAGCTCCTCGATGTCTCCTGGCTGATCGAATGCATAGGAGCAGGGAA
ACCGGTGGAAATGACAGGAAAACACCAGCTTGTTGTGAGAAGAGACTATTCAGATAGCACCAACCCAGGC
CCCCCGAAGACTCCACCAATTGCTGTACAAAAGATCTCCCAGTATGCGTGTCAGAGAAGAACCACTTTAA
ACAACTGTAACCAGATATTCACGGATGCCTTTGATATACTGGCTGAAAACTGTGAGTTTAGAGAAAATGA
AGACTCCTGTGTGACATTTATGAGAGCAGCTTCTGTATTGAAATCTCTGCCATTCACAATCATCAGTATG
AAGGACACAGAAGGAATTCCCTGCCTGGGGTCCAAGGTGAAGGGTATCATAGAGGAGATTATTGAAGATG
GAGAAAGTTCTGAAGTTAAAGCTGTGTTAAATGATGAACGATATCAATCCTTCAAACTCTTTACTTCTGT
ATTTGGAGTGGGGCTGAAGACTTCTGAGAAGTGGTTCAGGATGGGTTTCAGAACTCTGAGTAAAGTAAGG
TCGGACAAAAGCCTGAAATTTACACGAATGCAGAAAGCAGGATTTCTGTATTATGAAGACCTTGTCAGCT
GTGTGACCAGGGCAGAAGCAGAGGCCGTCAGTGTGCTGGTTAAAGAGGCTGTCTGGGCATTTCTTCCGGA
TGCTTTCGTCACCATGACAGGAGGGTTCCGGAGGGGTAAGAAGATGGGGCATGAGGTAGAGTTTTTAATT
ACCAGCCCAGGATCAACAGAGGATGAAGAGCAACTTTTACAGAAAGTGATGAACTTATGGGAAAAGAAGG
GATTACTTTTATATTATGACCTTGTGGAGTCAACATTTGAAAAGCTCAGGTTGCCTAGCAGGAAGGTTGA
TGCTTTGGATCATTTTCAAAAGTGCTTTCTGATTTTCAAATTGCCTCGTCAAAGAGTGGACAGTGACCAG
TCCAGCTGGCAGGAAGGAAAGACCTGGAAGGCCATCCGTGTGGATTTAGTTCTGTGCCCCTACGAGCGTC
GTGCCTTTGCCCTGTTGGGATGGACTGGCTCCCGGCAGTTTGAGAGAGACCTCCGGCGCTATGCCACACA
TGAGCGGAAGATGATTCTGGATAACCATGCTTTATATGACAAGACCAAGAGGATATTCCTCAAAGCAGAA
AGTGAAGAAGAAATTTTTGCGCATCTGGGATTGGATTATATTGAACCGTGGGAAAGAAATGCCTAGGCGG
CCGCTCGAGTCTAGAGGGCCCGTTTAAACCCGCTGATCAGCCTCGACTGTGCCTTCTAGTTGCCAGCCAT
CTGTTGTTTGCCCCTCCCCCGTGCCTTCCTTGACCCTGGAAGGTGCCACTCCCACTGTCCTTTCCTAATA
AAATGAGGAAATTGCATCGCATTGTCTGAGTAGGTGTCATTCTATTCTGGGGGGTGGGGTGGGGCAGGAC
AGCAAGGGGGAGGATTGGGAAGACAATAGCAGGCATGCTGGGGATGCGGTGGGCTCTATGGCTTCTGAGG
CGGAAAGAACCAGCTGGGGCTCTAGGGGGTATCCCC
[124 nt withheld, positions 2767-2890]
C
[91 nt withheld, positions 2892-2982]
A
[49 nt withheld, positions 2984-3032]
CCTTTGACGTTGGAGTCCACGTTCTTT
[37 nt withheld, positions 3060-3096]
ACCCTATCTCGGTCTATTCTTTTGATTTATAAGGGATTTTGCCGATTTCGGCCTATTGGTTAAAAAATGA
GCTGATTTAACAAAAATTTAACGCGAATTAATTCTGTGGAATGTGTGTCAGTTAGGGTGTGGAAAGTCCC
CAGGCTCCCCAGCAGGCAGAAGTATGCAAAGCATGCATCTCAATTAGTCAGCAACCAGGTGTGGAAAGTC
CCCAGGCTCCCCAGCAGGCAGAAGTATGCAAAGCATGCATCTCAATTAGTCAGCAACCATAGTCCCGCCC
CTAACTCCGCCCATCCCGCCCCTAACTCCGCCCAGTTCCGCCCATTCTCCGCCCCATGGCTGACTAATTT
TTTTTATTTATGCAGAGGCCGAGGCCGCCTCTGCCTCTGAGCTATTCCAGAAGTAGTGAGGAGGCTTTTT
TGGAGGCCTAGGCTTTTGCAAAAAGCTCCCGGGAGCTTGTATATCCATTTTCGGATCTGATCAAGAGACA
GGATGAGGATCGTTTCGCATGCAGCTCTCGGAGGGCGAAGAATCTCGTGCTTTCAGCTTCGATGTAGGAG
GGCGTGGATATGTCCTGCGGGTAAATAGCTGCGCCGATGGTTTCTACAAAGATCGTTATGTTTATCGGCA
CTTTGCATCGGCCGCGCTCCCGATTCCGGAAGTGCTTGACATTGGGGAATTTAGCGAGAGCCTGACCTAT
TGCATCTCCCGCCGTGCACAGGGTGTCACGTTGCAAGACCTGCCTGAAACCGAACTGCCCGCTGTTCTGC
AACCGGTCGCGGAGGCCATGGATGCGATCGCTGCGGCCGATCTTAGCCAGACGAGCGGGTTCGGCCCATT
CGGACCGCAAGGAATCGGTCAATACACTACATGGCGTGATTTCATATGCGCGATTGCTGATCCCCATGTG
TATCACTGGCAAACTGTGATGGACGACACCGTCAGTGCGTCCGTCGCGCAGGCTCTCGATGAGCTGATGC
TTTGGGCCGAGGACTGCCCCGAAGTCCGGCACCTCGTGCACGCGGATTTCGGCTCCAACAATGTCCTGAC
GGACAATGGCCGCATAACAGCGGTCATTGACTGGAGCGAGGCGATGTTCGGGGATTCCCAATACGAGGTC
GCCAACATCTTCTTCTGGAGGCCGTGGTTGGCTTGTATGGAGCAGCAGACGCGCTACTTCGAGCGGAGGC
ATCCGGAGCTTGCAGGATCGCCGCGGCTCCGGGCGTATATGCTCCGCATTGGTCTTGACCAACTCTATCA
GAGCTTGGTTGACGGCAATTTCGATGATGCAGCTTGGGCGCAGGGTCGATGCGACGCAATCGTCCGATCC
GGAGCCGGGACTGTCGGGCGTACACAAATCGCCCGCAGAAGCGCGGCCGTCTGGACCGATGGCTGTGTAG
AAGTACTCGCCGATAGTGGAAACCGACGCCCCAGCACTCGTCCGAGGGCAAAGGAATAGGCGGGACTCTG
GGGTTCGAAATGACCGACCAAGCGACGCCCAACCTGCCATCACGAGATTTCGATTCCACCGCCGCCTTCT
ATGAAAGGTTGGGCTTCGGAATCGTTTTCCGGGACGCCGGCTGGATGATCCTCCAGCGCGGGGATCTCAT
GCTGGAGTTCTTCGCCCACCCCAACTTGTTTATTGCAGCTTATAATGGTTACAAATAAAGCAATAGCATC
ACAAATTTCACAAATAAAGCATTTTTTTCACTGCATTCTAGTTGTGGTTTGTCCAAACTCATCAATGTAT
CTTATCATGTCTGTATACCGTCGACCTCTAGCTAGAGCTTGGCGTAATCATGGTCATAGCTGTTTCCTGT
GTGAAATTGTTATCCGCTCACAATTCCACACAACATACGAGCCGGAAGCATAAAGTGTAAAGCCTGGGGT
GCCTAATGAGTGAGCTAACTCACATTAATTGCGTTGCGCTCACTGCCCGCTTTCCAGTCGGGAAACCTGT
CGTGCCAGCTGCATTAATGAATCGGCCAACGCGCGGGGAGAGGCGGTTTGCGTATTGGGCGCTCTTCCGC
TTCCTCGCTCACTGACTCGCTGCGCTCGGTCGTTCGGCTGCGGCGAGCGGTATCAGCTCACTCAAAGGCG
GTAATACGGTTATCCACAGAATCAGGGGATAACGCAGGAAAGAACATGTGAGCAAAAGGCCAGCAAAAGG
CCAGGAACCGTAAAAAGGCCGCGTTGCTGGCGTTTTTCCATAGGCTCCGCCCCCCTGACGAGCATCACAA
AAATCGACGCTCAAGTCAGAGGTGGCGAAACCCGACAGGACTATAAAGATACCAGGCGTTTCCCCCTGGA
AGCTCCCTCGTGCGCTCTCCTGTTCCGACCCTGCCGCTTACCGGATACCTGTCCGCCTTTCTCCCTTCGG
GAAGCGTGGCGCTTTCTCATAGCTCACGCTGTAGGTATCTCAGTTCGGTGTAGGTCGTTCGCTCCAAGCT
GGGCTGTGTGCACGAACCCCCCGTTCAGCCCGACCGCTGCGCCTTATCCGGTAACTATCGTCTTGAGTCC
AACCCGGTAAGACACGACTTATCGCCACTGGCAGCAGCCACTGGTAACAGGATTAGCAGAGCGAGGTATG
TAGGCGGTGCTACAGAGTTCTTGAAGTGGTGGCCTAACTACGGCTACACTAGAAGAACAGTATTTGGTAT
CTGCGCTCTGCTGAAGCCAGTTACCTTCGGAAAAAGAGTTGGTAGCTCTTGATCCGGCAAACAAACCACC
GCTGGTAGCGGTGGTTTTTTTGTTTGCAAGCAGCAGATTACGCGCAGAAAAAAAGGATCTCAAGAAGATC
CTTTGATCTTTTCTACGGGGTCTGACGCTCAGTGGAACGAAAACTCACGTTAAGGGATTTTGGTCATGAG
ATTATCAAAAAGGATCTTCACCTAGATCCTTTTAAATTAAAAATGAAGTTTTAAATCAATCTAAAGTATA
TATGAGTAAACTTGGTCTGACAGTTACCAATGCTTAATCAGTGAGGCACCTATCTCAGCGATCTGTCTAT
TTCGTTCATCCATAGTTGCCTGACTCCCCGTCGTGTAGATAACTACGATACGGGAGGGCTTACCATCTGG
CCCCAGTGCTGCAATGATACCGCGAGACCCACGCTCACCGGCTCCAGATTTATCAGCAATAAACCAGCCA
GCCGGAAGGGCCGAGCGCAGAAGTGGTCCTGCAACTTTATCCGCCTCCATCCAGTCTATTAATTGTTGCC
GGGAAGCTAGAGTAAGTAGTTCGCCAGTTAATAGTTTGCGCAACGTTGTTGCCATTGCTACAGGCATCGT
GGTGTCACGCTCGTCGTTTGGTATGGCTTCATTCAGCTCCGGTTCCCAACGATCAAGGCGAGTTACATGA
TCCCCCATGTTGTGCAAAAAAGCGGTTAGCTCCTTCGGTCCTCCGATCGTTGTCAGAAGTAAGTTGGCCG
CAGTGTTATCACTCATGGTTATGGCAGCACTGCATAATTCTCTTACTGTCATGCCATCCGTAAGATGCTT
TTCTGTGACTGGTGAGTACTCAACCAAGTCATTCTGAGAATAGTGTATGCGGCGACCGAGTTGCTCTTGC
CCGGCGTCAATACGGGATAATACCGCGCCACATAGCAGAACTTTAAAAGTGCTCATCATTGGAAAACGTT
CTTCGGGGCGAAAACTCTCAAGGATCTTACCGCTGTTGAGATCCAGTTCGATGTAACCCACTCGTGCACC
CAACTGATCTTCAGCATCTTTTACTTTCACCAGCGTTTCTGGGTGAGCAAAAACAGGAAGGCAAAATGCC
GCAAAAAAGGGAATAAGGGCGACACGGAAATGTTGAATACTCATACTCTTCCTTTTTCAATATTATTGAA
GCATTTATCAGGGTTATTGTCTCATGAGCGGATACATATTTGAATGTATTTAGAAAAATAAACAAATAGG
GGTTCCGCGCACATTTCCCCGAAAAGTGCCACCTGACGTC
Features (pLannotate 1.2.2; 20 found; start..end, strand, type, name):
     28..80      -  misc_feature   bom (fragment): basis of mobility region from pBR322
    235..614     +  enhancer       CMV enhancer: human cytomegalovirus immediate early enhancer
    615..818     +  promoter       CMV promoter: human cytomegalovirus (CMV) immediate early promoter
    814..847     +  LTR            5' LTR (truncated) (fragment): truncated 5' long terminal repeat (LTR) from HIV-1
    863..881     +  promoter       T7 promoter: promoter for bacteriophage T7 RNA polymerase
    917..2443    +  CDS            DNTT: TDT_HUMAN - Also known as TDT From Homo sapiens (Human).
   2497..2721    +  polyA_signal   bGH poly(A) signal: bovine growth hormone polyadenylation signal
   2725..2746    +  promoter       SV40 promoter (fragment): SV40 enhancer and early promoter
   2767..3195    +  rep_origin     f1 ori (sequence partly withheld): f1 bacteriophage origin of replication; arrow indicates direction of (+) strand synthesis
   3209..3538    +  promoter       SV40 promoter: SV40 enhancer and early promoter
   3605..4555    +  CDS            HygR (fragment): aminoglycoside phosphotransferase from E. coli confers resistance to hygromycin
   4576..4734    +  CDS            ble (fragment): BLE_KLEPN - Experimental evidence at protein level: Swiss-Prot protein existence level 1. Binding protein with a strong affinity to the bleomycin family of antibiotics. Binds to CL990; an antimitotic-antibiotic compound. From Klebsiella pneumoniae.
   4729..4850    +  polyA_signal   SV40 poly(A) signal: SV40 polyadenylation signal
   4923..4939    -  protein_bind   lac operator: The lac repressor binds to the lac operator to inhibit transcription in E. coli. This inhibition can be relieved by adding lactose or isopropyl-β-D-thiogalactopyranoside (IPTG). lac repressor encoded by lacI
   4947..4977    -  promoter       lac promoter: promoter for the E. coli lac operon
   4992..5013    -  protein_bind   CAP binding site: CAP binding activates transcription in the presence of cAMP. E. coli catabolite activator protein
   5026..5118    -  CDS            lacI (fragment): lac repressor; lacI; The lac repressor binds to the lac operator to inhibit transcription in E. coli. This inhibition can be relieved by adding lactose or isopropyl-β-D-thiogalactopyranoside (IPTG).
   5301..5889    -  rep_origin     ori: high-copy-number ColE1/pMB1/pBR322/pUC origin of replication
   6060..6920    -  CDS            AmpR: β-lactamase; bla; confers resistance to ampicillin, carbenicillin, and related antibiotics
   6921..7025    -  promoter       AmpR promoter: bla
