[The description below was written by a language model from this plasmid's Addgene catalogue record and pLannotate feature annotations shown in this document.]
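Description:
pJHG004 is a mammalian expression plasmid built on a modified pcDNA3.1 backbone, about 7.05 kb in total, that expresses a catalytically dead form of human terminal deoxynucleotidyl transferase (dTdT; gene DNTT, also called DNA nucleotidylexotransferase). The roughly 1.5 kb coding sequence was inserted by Gibson cloning and carries two substitutions, D343E and D345E, which the depositor states inactivate the enzyme. Transcription is driven by the human cytomegalovirus immediate-early enhancer and promoter, with a Kozak consensus added downstream of the NheI site to favour translation initiation, and the transcript is terminated by the bovine growth hormone polyadenylation signal. A T7 promoter lies between the CMV promoter and the open reading frame, as is standard for this backbone. No epitope tag or reporter is recorded.

In bacteria the plasmid is maintained at high copy through a ColE1/pUC-type origin and selected with ampicillin via the β-lactamase gene and its own promoter; an f1 origin is also present. For selection in mammalian cells, the original neomycin cassette was swapped for hygromycin resistance, expressed from the SV40 early promoter and ended by the SV40 polyadenylation signal. The automated annotation also flags several short fragments (a piece of ble after the hygromycin gene, lac regulatory elements, a lacI fragment, a bom fragment and a brief HIV-1 LTR match near the CMV promoter); these look like backbone remnants or chance partial matches rather than functional parts.

The associated work concerns lineage tracing and analog recording in mammalian cells by single-site DNA writing. The record does not state the plasmid's exact role, but an inactive TdT would plausibly serve as a negative control alongside the active enzyme.
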