Addgene plasmid #126455: pJHG004
Purpose: Expresses dTdT in mammalian cells.
Depositing lab: Chang Liu. Depositing organization: University of California, Irvine. Publication: Lineage tracing and analog recording in mammalian cells by single-site DNA writing. Loveless TB, Grotts JH, Schechter MW, Forouzmand E, Carlson CK, Agahi BS, Liang G, Ficht M, Liu B, Xie X, Liu CC. Nat Chem Biol. 2021 Jun;17(6):739-747. doi: 10.1038/s41589-021-00769-8. Epub 2021 Mar 22. PubMed 33753928.
Backbone
  Vector backbone: pcDNA3.1
  Backbone manufacturer: Invitrogen
  Backbone size w/o insert (bp): 5523
  Total vector size (bp): 7053
  Modifications to backbone: Added a Kozak consensus sequence downstream of the NheI site. Switched neomycin resistance to hygromycin.
  Vector type: Mammalian Expression
  Selectable markers: Hygromycin
Growth in bacteria
  Bacterial resistance: Ampicillin, 100 μg/mL
  Growth temperature: 37°C
  Growth strain: DH5alpha
  Copy number: High Copy
Gene/Insert
  Gene/Insert name: dTdT (alt names: terminal deoxynucleotidyl transferase; DNA nucleotidylexotransferase)
  Species: H. sapiens (human)
  Insert size (bp): 1530
  Mutation: Added D343E and D345E to inactivate the enzyme.
  GenBank ID: NM_004088.3
  Entrez Gene: DNTT (a.k.a. TDT)
  Promoter: CMV
  Cloning method: Gibson Cloning
  Sequencing primers: 5′ CMV Forward; 3′ BGH Reverse
Terms and licenses: Academic/Nonprofit Terms; Industry Terms: Not Available to Industry
Depositor comments: The inactivating D343E and D345E were identified by Yang et al., 1994, J Biol Chem. 1994 Apr 22;269(16):11859-68 and combined by Repasky et al., 2004, doi: 10.4049/jimmunol.172.9.5478. Please visit https://doi.org/10.1101/639120 for bioRxiv preprint.
How to cite: pJHG004 was a gift from Chang Liu (Addgene plasmid # 126455 ; http://n2t.net/addgene:126455 ; RRID:Addgene_126455)
